Addgene plasmid #130001: pRDAX-252 N-Tag GFP[2] L32 FKBP EBPF2
Purpose: PPI (BiFC/TriFC) assay vector
Depositing lab: Gary Lewin. Depositing organization: Max-Delbrueck-Centrum fuer Molekulare Medizin (MDC).
Backbone
  Vector backbone: custom built
  Vector type: Mammalian Expression
Growth in bacteria
  Bacterial resistance: Ampicillin, 100 μg/mL
  Growth temperature: 37°C
  Growth strain: DH5alpha
  Copy number: High Copy
Gene/Insert
  Gene/Insert name: FKBP
  Species: M. musculus (mouse)
  Cloning method: Restriction Enzyme; 5′ cloning site unknown (unknown if destroyed); 3′ cloning site unknown (unknown if destroyed)
Terms and licenses: Academic/Nonprofit Terms; Industry Terms: Not Available to Industry
How to cite: pRDAX-252 N-Tag GFP[2] L32 FKBP EBPF2 was a gift from Gary Lewin (Addgene plasmid # 130001 ; http://n2t.net/addgene:130001 ; RRID:Addgene_130001)
