[The description below was written by a language model from this plasmid's Addgene catalogue record and pLannotate feature annotations shown in this document.]
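Description:
pRDAX-252 N-Tag GFP[2] L32 FKBP EBPF2 is a custom-built, 6,365-nt mammalian expression plasmid deposited as a vector for protein–protein interaction assays based on bimolecular or trimolecular fluorescence complementation (BiFC/TriFC). It is maintained in E. coli through a high-copy ColE1/pUC-type origin and selected with ampicillin via the β-lactamase gene and its native promoter.

The expression unit is driven by the human CMV immediate-early enhancer and promoter, followed by a chimeric β-globin/immunoglobulin intron that promotes efficient processing of the transcript. The catalogued insert is mouse FKBP. The automated annotation matches this coding region to DmrB, the F36V variant of FKBP12, so the record leaves it unclear whether the insert is wild type or carries that mutation. The plasmid name indicates that FKBP carries an N-terminal split-GFP fragment, GFP[2], joined through a linker designated L32. Neither element is annotated in the feature table, although unannotated sequence lies between the intron and the FKBP coding region where such a tag would sit. Downstream, an EMCV IRES permits cap-independent translation of EBFP2 from the same transcript, giving a blue fluorescent marker that identifies transfected cells independently of any complementation signal. A second copy of the chimeric intron, a WPRE to boost transcript stability and expression, and a bGH polyadenylation signal complete the cassette. A β-globin fragment with the rabbit β-globin poly(A) signal and a T3 promoter lie further downstream.

In use, the tagged FKBP would presumably be co-expressed with partners carrying complementary GFP fragments, fluorescence reconstitution reporting interaction; the specific partner constructs are not stated in the record.
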