Features (pLannotate 1.2.2; 16 found; start..end, strand, type, name):
    155..532     +  enhancer       CMV enhancer: human cytomegalovirus immediate early enhancer
    534..733     +  promoter       CMV promoter: human cytomegalovirus (CMV) immediate early promoter
    872..1004    +  intron         chimeric intron: chimera between introns from human β-globin and immunoglobulin heavy chain genes
   1187..1507    +  CDS            DmrB: F36V mutant of FK506-binding protein FKBP12 binds synthetic ligands that do not bind wild-type FKBP
   1524..2110    +  misc_feature   IRES2: internal ribosome entry site (IRES) of the encephalomyocarditis virus (EMCV)
   2111..2830    +  CDS            EBFP2: enhanced blue variant of GFP (Ai et al., 2007) mammalian codon-optimized
   2876..3008    +  intron         chimeric intron: chimera between introns from human β-globin and immunoglobulin heavy chain genes
   3017..3605    +  misc_feature   WPRE: woodchuck hepatitis virus posttranscriptional regulatory element
   3609..3625    +  misc_feature   MCS (fragment): pUC18/19 multiple cloning site
   3638..3749    +  polyA_signal   bGH poly(A) signal: bovine growth hormone polyadenylation signal
   3845..3863    -  promoter       T3 promoter: promoter for bacteriophage T3 RNA polymerase
   3922..3996    +  CDS            HBB (fragment): HBB_PONPY - Experimental evidence at transcript level: Swiss-Prot protein existence level 2. Involved in oxygen transport from the lung to the various peripheral tissues. From Pongo pygmaeus (Bornean orangutan).
   4067..4122    +  polyA_signal   β-globin poly(A) signal: rabbit β-globin polyadenylation signal (Gil and Proudfoot, 1987)
   4501..5089    -  rep_origin     ori: high-copy-number ColE1/pMB1/pBR322/pUC origin of replication
   5260..6120    -  CDS            AmpR: β-lactamase; bla; confers resistance to ampicillin, carbenicillin, and related antibiotics
   6121..6225    -  promoter       AmpR promoter: bla
>Addgene plasmid #130001 | pRDAX-252 N-Tag GFP[2] L32 FKBP EBPF2 | depositor full sequence | sequence record 249379 | Full Sequence
GCCTGCCTCCAGGCCTCAATATTGGCCATTAGCCATATTATTCATTGGTTATATAGCATAAATCAATATT
GGCTATTGGCCATTGCATACGTTGTATCTATATCATAATATGTACATTTATATTGGCTCATGTCCAATAT
GACCGCCATGTTGGCATTGATTATTGACTAGTTATTAATAGTAATCAATTACGGGGTCATTAGTTCATAG
CCCATATATGGAGTTCCGCGTTACATAACTTACGGTAAATGGCCCGCCTGGCTGACCGCCCAACGACCCC
CGCCCATTGACGTCAATAATGACGTATGTTCCCATAGTAACGCCAATAGGGACTTTCCATTGACGTCAAT
GGGTGGAGTATTTACGGTAAACTGCCCACTTGGCAGTACATCAAGTGTATCATATGCCAAGTCCGCCCCC
TATTGACGTCAATGACGGTAAATGGCCCGCCTGGCATTATGCCCAGTACATGACCTTACGGGACTTTCCT
ACTTGGCAGTACATCTACGTATTAGTCATCGCTATTACCATGGTGATGCGGTTTTGGCAGTACACCAATG
GGCGTGGATAGCGGTTTGACTCACGGGGATTTCCAAGTCTCCACCCCATTGACGTCAATGGGAGTTTGTT
TTGGCACCAAAATCAACGGGACTTTCCAAAATGTCGTAATAACCCCGCCCCGTTGACGCAAATGGGCGGT
AGGCGTGTACGGTGGGAGGTCTATATAAGCAGAGCTCGTTTAGTGAACCGTCAGATCACTAGAAGCTTTA
TTGCGGTAGTTTATCACAGTTAAATTGCTAACGCAGTCAGTGCTTCTGACACAACAGTCTCGAACTTAAG
CTGCAGAAGTTGGTCGTGAGGCACTGGGCAGGTAAGTATCAAGGTTACAAGACAGGTTTAAGGAGACCAA
TAGAAACTGGGCTTGTCGAGACAGAGAAGACTCTTGCGTTTCTGATAGGCACCTATTGGTCTTACTGACA
TCCACTTTGCCTTTCTCTCCACAGGTGTCCACTCCCAGGCCACCATGGAAAAGAGGGACCACATGGTGCT
GCTCGAGTACGTCACAGCAGCTGGCATCACCGATGCCAGCGACGTGGGTGGCGGAGGGAGCGAAGGCGGC
GGATCCGGAGGGCCTGGCTCTGGCGGAGAGGGGAGCGCTGGAGGCGGGTCAGCCGGTGGTGGGAGTGGAG
TGCAGGTGGAAACCATCTCCCCAGGAGACGGGCGCACCTTCCCCAAGCGCGGCCAGACCTGCGTGGTGCA
CTACACCGGGATGCTTGAAGATGGAAAGAAATTTGATTCCTCCCGGGACAGAAACAAGCCCTTTAAGTTT
ATGCTAGGCAAGCAGGAGGTGATCCGAGGCTGGGAAGAAGGGGTTGCCCAGATGAGTGTGGGTCAGAGAG
CCAAACTGACTATATCTCCAGATTATGCCTATGGTGCCACTGGGCACCCAGGCATCATCCCACCACATGC
CACTCTCGTCTTCGATGTGGAGCTTCTAAAACTGGAATAAGAATTCAGATCCGCCCCTCTCCCTCCCCCC
CCCCTAACGTTACTGGCCGAAGCCGCTTGGAATAAGGCCGGTGTGCGTTTGTCTATATGTTATTTTCCAC
CATATTGCCGTCTTTTGGCAATGTGAGGGCCCGGAAACCTGGCCCTGTCTTCTTGACGAGCATTCCTAGG
GGTCTTTCCCCTCTCGCCAAAGGAATGCAAGGTCTGTTGAATGTCGTGAAGGAAGCAGTTCCTCTGGTAG
CTTCTTGAAGACAAACAACGTCTGTAGCGACCCTTTGCAGGCAGCGGAACCCCCCACCTGGCGACAGGTG
CCTCTGCGGCCAAAAGCCACGTGTATAAGATACACCTGCAAAGGCGGCACAACCCCAGTGCCACGTTGTG
AGTTGGATAGTTGTGGAAAGAGTCAAATGGCTCTCCTCAAGCGTATTCAACAAGGGGCTGAAGGATGCCC
AGAAGGTACCCCATTGTATGGGATCTGATCTGGGGCCTCGGTACACATGCTTTACATGTGTTTAGTCGAG
GTTAAAAAAACGTCTAGGCCCCCCGAACCACGGGGACGTGGTTTTCCTTTGAAAAACACGATGATAATAT
GGCCACAACCATGGTGAGCAAGGGCGAGGAGCTGTTCACCGGGGTGGTGCCCATCCTGGTCGAGCTGGAC
GGCGACGTAAACGGCCACAAGTTCAGCGTGAGGGGCGAGGGCGAGGGCGATGCCACCAACGGCAAGCTGA
CCCTGAAGTTCATCTGCACCACCGGCAAGCTGCCCGTGCCCTGGCCCACCCTCGTGACCACCCTGAGCCA
CGGCGTGCAGTGCTTCGCCCGCTACCCCGACCACATGAAGCAGCACGACTTCTTCAAGTCCGCCATGCCC
GAAGGCTACGTCCAGGAGCGCACCATCTTCTTCAAGGACGACGGCACCTACAAGACCCGCGCCGAGGTGA
AGTTCGAGGGCGACACCCTGGTGAACCGCATCGAGCTGAAGGGCGTCGACTTCAAGGAGGACGGCAACAT
CCTGGGGCACAAGCTGGAGTACAACTTCAACAGCCACAACATCTATATCATGGCCGTCAAGCAGAAGAAC
GGCATCAAGGTGAACTTCAAGATCCGCCACAACGTGGAGGACGGCAGCGTGCAGCTCGCCGACCACTACC
AGCAGAACACCCCCATCGGCGACGGCCCCGTGCTGCTGCCCGACAGCCACTACCTGAGCACCCAGTCCGT
GCTGAGCAAAGACCCCAACGAGAAGCGCGATCACATGGTCCTGCTGGAGTTCCGCACCGCCGCCGGGATC
ACTCTCGGCATGGACGAGCTGTACAAGTAAACCGGTGCTCGAGGTACCGATGAATAGCTAAGGTCGAGGC
CGCAGGTAAGTATCAAGGTTACAAGACAGGTTTAAGGAGACCAATAGAAACTGGGCTTGTCGAGACAGAG
AAGACTCTTGCGTTTCTGATAGGCACCTATTGGTCTTACTGACATCCACTTTGCCTTTCTCTCCACAGGT
GTCGACAATCAACCTCTGGATTACAAAATTTGTGAAAGATTGACTGGTATTCTTAACTATGTTGCTCCTT
TTACGCTATGTGGATACGCTGCTTTAATGCCTTTGTATCATGCTATTGCTTCCCGTATGGCTTTCATTTT
CTCCTCCTTGTATAAATCCTGGTTGCTGTCTCTTTATGAGGAGTTGTGGCCCGTTGTCAGGCAACGTGGC
GTGGTGTGCACTGTGTTTGCTGACGCAACCCCCACTGGTTGGGGCATTGCCACCACCTGTCAGCTCCTTT
CCGGGACTTTCGCTTTCCCCCTCCCTATTGCCACGGCGGAACTCATCGCCGCCTGCCTTGCCCGCTGCTG
GACAGGGGCTCGGCTGTTGGGCACTGACAATTCCGTGGTGTTGTCGGGGAAGCTGACGTCCTTTCCATGG
CTGCTCGCCTGTGTTGCCACCTGGATTCTGCGCGGGACGTCCTTCTGCTACGTCCCTTCGGCCCTCAATC
CAGCGGACCTTCCTTCCCGCGGCCTGCTGCCGGCTCTGCGGCCTCTTCCGCGTCTTCGCCTTCGCCCTCA
GACGAGTCGGATCTCCCTTTGGGCCGCCTCCCCGCCTGGAATTCGAGCTCGGTACGATCAGCCTCGACTG
TGCCTTCTAGTTGCCAGCCATCTGTTGTTTGCCCCTCCCCCGTGCCTTCCTTGACCCTGGAAGGTGCCAC
TCCCACTGTCCTTTCCTAATAAAATGAGGAAATTGCATCGCATTGTCTGAGTAGGTGTCATTCTATTCTG
GGGGGTGGGGTGGGGCAGGACAGCAAGGGGGAGGATTGGGAAGACAATAGCCCAGCTTTTGTTCCCTTTA
GTGAGGGTTAATTGCGCGCTTGGCGTAATCATGGTCATAGCTGTTTCCTGTGTGAAATTGTTATCCGCTA
ATTCACTCCTCAGGTGCAGGCTGCCTATCAGAAGGTGGTGGCTGGTGTGGCCAATGCCCTGGCTCACAAA
TACCACTGAGATCTTTTTCCCTCTGCCAAAAATTATGGGGACATCATGAAGCCCCTTGAGCATCTGACTT
CTGGCTAATAAAGGAAATTTATTTTCATTGCAATAGTGTGTTGGAATTTTTTGTGTCTCTCACTCGGAAG
GACATATGGGAGGGCAAATCATTTAAAACATCAGAATGAGTATTTGGTTTAGAGTTTGGCAACATATGCC
CATATGCTGGCTGCCATGAACAAAGGTTGGCTATAAAGAGGTCATCAGTATATGAAACAGCCCCCTGCTG
TCCATTCCTTATTCCATAGAAAAGCCTTGACTTGAGGTTAGATTTTTTTTATATTTTGTTTTGTGTTATT
TTTTTCTTTAACATCCCTAAAATTTTCCTTACATGTTTTACTAGCCAGATTTTTCCTCCTCTCCTGACTA
CTCCCAGTCATAGCTGTCCCTCTTCTCTTATGGAGATCGGCCGGCCGCCGGCGTCGACGCGCGCGGCCGC
GGCGCGCCGTTGCTGGCGTTTTTCCATAGGCTCCGCCCCCCTGACGAGCATCACAAAAATCGACGCTCAA
GTCAGAGGTGGCGAAACCCGACAGGACTATAAAGATACCAGGCGTTTCCCCCTGGAAGCTCCCTCGTGCG
CTCTCCTGTTCCGACCCTGCCGCTTACCGGATACCTGTCCGCCTTTCTCCCTTCGGGAAGCGTGGCGCTT
TCTCATAGCTCACGCTGTAGGTATCTCAGTTCGGTGTAGGTCGTTCGCTCCAAGCTGGGCTGTGTGCACG
AACCCCCCGTTCAGCCCGACCGCTGCGCCTTATCCGGTAACTATCGTCTTGAGTCCAACCCGGTAAGACA
CGACTTATCGCCACTGGCAGCAGCCACTGGTAACAGGATTAGCAGAGCGAGGTATGTAGGCGGTGCTACA
GAGTTCTTGAAGTGGTGGCCTAACTACGGCTACACTAGAAGAACAGTATTTGGTATCTGCGCTCTGCTGA
AGCCAGTTACCTTCGGAAAAAGAGTTGGTAGCTCTTGATCCGGCAAACAAACCACCGCTGGTAGCGGTGG
TTTTTTTGTTTGCAAGCAGCAGATTACGCGCAGAAAAAAAGGATCTCAAGAAGATCCTTTGATCTTTTCT
ACGGGGTCTGACGCTCAGTGGAACGAAAACTCACGTTAAGGGATTTTGGTCATGAGATTATCAAAAAGGA
TCTTCACCTAGATCCTTTTAAATTAAAAATGAAGTTTTAAATCAATCTAAAGTATATATGAGTAAACTTG
GTCTGACAGTTACCAATGCTTAATCAGTGAGGCACCTATCTCAGCGATCTGTCTATTTCGTTCATCCATA
GTTGCCTGACTCCCCGTCGTGTAGATAACTACGATACGGGAGGGCTTACCATCTGGCCCCAGTGCTGCAA
TGATACCGCGAGACCCACGCTCACCGGCTCCAGATTTATCAGCAATAAACCAGCCAGCCGGAAGGGCCGA
GCGCAGAAGTGGTCCTGCAACTTTATCCGCCTCCATCCAGTCTATTAATTGTTGCCGGGAAGCTAGAGTA
AGTAGTTCGCCAGTTAATAGTTTGCGCAACGTTGTTGCCATTGCTACAGGCATCGTGGTGTCACGCTCGT
CGTTTGGTATGGCTTCATTCAGCTCCGGTTCCCAACGATCAAGGCGAGTTACATGATCCCCCATGTTGTG
CAAAAAAGCGGTTAGCTCCTTCGGTCCTCCGATCGTTGTCAGAAGTAAGTTGGCCGCAGTGTTATCACTC
ATGGTTATGGCAGCACTGCATAATTCTCTTACTGTCATGCCATCCGTAAGATGCTTTTCTGTGACTGGTG
AGTACTCAACCAAGTCATTCTGAGAATAGTGTATGCGGCGACCGAGTTGCTCTTGCCCGGCGTCAATACG
GGATAATACCGCGCCACATAGCAGAACTTTAAAAGTGCTCATCATTGGAAAACGTTCTTCGGGGCGAAAA
CTCTCAAGGATCTTACCGCTGTTGAGATCCAGTTCGATGTAACCCACTCGTGCACCCAACTGATCTTCAG
CATCTTTTACTTTCACCAGCGTTTCTGGGTGAGCAAAAACAGGAAGGCAAAATGCCGCAAAAAAGGGAAT
AAGGGCGACACGGAAATGTTGAATACTCATACTCTTCCTTTTTCAATATTATTGAAGCATTTATCAGGGT
TATTGTCTCATGAGCGGATACATATTTGAATGTATTTAGAAAAATAAACAAATAGGGGTTCCGCGCACAT
TTCCCCGAAAAGTGCCACCTGACGTCTAAGAAACCATTATTATCATGACATTAACCTATAAAAATAGGCG
TATCACGAGGCCCTTTCGTCTACGCGCGCGCCGGCGGCGCGCCGTCGACGGCCGGCCGCGGCCGC
